>Addgene plasmid #90160 | pT2-cryR;dll4P1Egfp | addgene full sequence | sequence record 178944 | Addgene NGS Result
ATTCAAGTTTGTACAAAAAAGCAGGCTCGCTAGGATACTAAAATGCGCTTTCAGGCTGTCCCAGCTTGAA
ACATGAAGAGGCTCTGCTCCGGAACATCAGGTAAGGCATGACCCTCCACTGACCGTGCACGCTTTCAGTG
ATGTAATATAATTATCCGCGCAATTAACTGGAACGAGGACAAACGACAAGTAATAGGCTGTGCGTTGTGC
GAAGTTTCATCCGATTTAGTTTTTCTTCAGATACGCGTATTCTGCACTGCATGGTGTGAAATGGTCAGTA
TTTAATCGTGCCTGCTTTAAATATGCCAACAGATGCTGGGCTTGTTAATAATCACTCGCGCTCAATTGGT
CATCATCATCCGCGTAGTGGTGGGTATTAAATGTGGATATCATTGTTGCCAAGAGAGGGGGGCTGACTGA
GCATAAGTGGGCGGCGTTTAGCGATAGACAAGAGTTTATATAATGAGCAGCGCGGACACAAAGCCAGTAT
AAATACTGAGGGACGTAAGAAACAAGTCTTCATTCACGAATTACACGAGAAGCGCGAGGATGCCCAACAG
CGCAATGCTGACGCACAAAGTTTAGAAGCAAAACAAGACATAACCATTGACACTAAACACATCGGTGCGC
TCACTGTGGAATACCAAACATGCTCAGTGGATATCTTGAGACGAAGAGGATCGCCACCATGGTGAGCAAG
GGCGAGGAGCTGTTCACCGGGGTGGTGCCCATCCTGGTCGAGCTGGACGGCGACGTAAACGGCCACAAGT
TCAGCGTGTCCGGCGAGGGCGAGGGCGATGCCACCTACGGCAAGCTGACCCTGAAGTTCATCTGCACCAC
CGGCAAGCTGCCCGTGCCCTGGCCCACCCTCGTGACCACCCTGACCTACGGCGTGCAGTGCTTCAGCCGC
TACCCCGACCACATGAAGCAGCACGACTTCTTCAAGTCCGCCATGCCCGAAGGCTACGTCCAGGAGCGCA
CCATCTTCTTCAAGGACGACGGCAACTACAAGACCCGCGCCGAGGTGAAGTTCGAGGGCGACACCCTGGT
GAACCGCATCGAGCTGAAGGGCATCGACTTCAAGGAGGACGGCAACATCCTGGGGCACAAGCTGGAGTAC
AACTACAACAGCCACAACGTCTATATCATGGCCGACAAGCAGAAGAACGGCATCAAGGTGAACTTCAAGA
TCCGCCACAACATCGAGGACGGCAGCGTGCAGCTCGCCGACCACTACCAGCAGAACACCCCCATCGGCGA
CGGCCCCGTGCTGCTGCCCGACAACCACTACCTGAGCACCCAGTCCGCCCTGAGCAAAGACCCCAACGAG
AAGCGCGATCACATGGTCCTGCTGGAGTTCGTGACCGCCGCCGGGATCACTCTCGGCATGGACGAGCTGT
ACAAGTCCGGACTCAGATCTCGAGCTCAAGCTTCGAATTCTGCAGTCGACGGTACCGCGGGCCCGGGATC
CACCGGATCTAGATAACTGATACCCAGCTTTCTTGTACAAAGTGGGGCGCGCCTACGTAACTAGTCTCGA
GCAACTTTATTATACATAGTTGATAATTCACTGGCCGTCGTTTTACGGTACCATCGATGATGATCCAGAC
ATGATAAGATACATTGATGAGTTTGGACAAACCACAACTAGAATGCAGTGAAAAAAATGCTTTATTTGTG
AAATTTGTGATGCTATTGCTTTATTTGTAACCATTATAAGCTGCAATAAACAAGTTAACAACAACAATTG
CATTCATTTTATGTTTCAGGTTCAGGGGGAGGTGTGGGAGGTTTTTTAAAGCAAGTAAAACCTCTACAAA
TGTGGTATGGCTGATTATGATCCTCTAGATCAGATCTGCGAAGATACGGCCACGGGTGCTCTTGATCCTG
TGGCTGATTTTGGACTGTGCTGCTCGCAGCTGCTGATGAATCACATACTTCCTCCATTTTCTTCCACTGA
TTGACTGTTATAATTTCCCTAATTTCCAGGTCAAGGTGCTGTGCATTGTGGTAATAGATGTGACATGACG
TCACTTCCAAAGGACCAATGAACATGTCTGACCAATTTCATATAATGTGAAAACGATTTTCATAGGCAGA
ATAAATAACATTTAAATTAAACTGGGCATCAGCGCAATTCAATTGGTTTGGTAATAGCAAGGGAAAATAG
AATGAAGTGATCTCCAAAAAATAAGTACTTTTTGACTGTAAATAAAATTGTAAGGAGTAAAAAGTACTTT
TTTTTCTAAAAAAATGTAATTAAGTAAAAGTAAAAGTATTGATTTTTAATTGTACTCAAGTAAAGTAAAA
ATCCCCAAAAATAATACTTAAGTACAGTAATCAAGTAAAATTACTCAAGTACTTTACACCTCTGGTTCTT
GACCCCCTACCTTCAGCAAGCCCAGCAGATCCACTAGTTCTAGAGCGGCCGCCACCGCGGTGGAGCTCCA
GCTTTTGTTCCCTTTAGTGAGGGTTAATTGCGCGCTTGGCGTAATCATGGTCATAGCTGTTTCCTGTGTG
AAATTGTTATCCGCTCACAATTCCACACAACATACGAGCCGGAAGCATAAAGTGTAAAGCCTGGGGTGCC
TAATGAGTGAGCTAACTCACATTAATTGCGTTGCGCTCACTGCCCGCTTTCCAGTCGGGAAACCTGTCGT
GCCAGCTGCATTAATGAATCGGCCAACGCGCGGGGAGAGGCGGTTTGCGTATTGGGCGCTCTTCCGCTTC
CTCGCTCACTGACTCGCTGCGCTCGGTCGTTCGGCTGCGGCGAGCGGTATCAGCTCACTCAAAGGCGGTA
ATACGGTTATCCACAGAATCAGGGGATAACGCAGGAAAGAACATGTGAGCAAAAGGCCAGCAAAAGGCCA
GGAACCGTAAAAAGGCCGCGTTGCTGGCGTTTTTCCATAGGCTCCGCCCCCCTGACGAGCATCACAAAAA
TCGACGCTCAAGTCAGAGGTGGCGAAACCCGACAGGACTATAAAGATACCAGGCGTTTCCCCCTGGAAGC
TCCCTCGTGCGCTCTCCTGTTCCGACCCTGCCGCTTACCGGATACCTGTCCGCCTTTCTCCCTTCGGGAA
GCGTGGCGCTTTCTCATAGCTCACGCTGTAGGTATCTCAGTTCGGTGTAGGTCGTTCGCTCCAAGCTGGG
CTGTGTGCACGAACCCCCCGTTCAGCCCGACCGCTGCGCCTTATCCGGTAACTATCGTCTTGAGTCCAAC
CCGGTAAGACACGACTTATCGCCACTGGCAGCAGCCACTGGTAACAGGATTAGCAGAGCGAGGTATGTAG
GCGGTGCTACAGAGTTCTTGAAGTGGTGGCCTAACTACGGCTACACTAGAAGAACAGTATTTGGTATCTG
CGCTCTGCTGAAGCCAGTTACCTTCGGAAAAAGAGTTGGTAGCTCTTGATCCGGCAAACAAACCACCGCT
GGTAGCGGTGGTTTTTTTGTTTGCAAGCAGCAGATTACGCGCAGAAAAAAAGGATCTCAAGAAGATCCTT
TGATCTTTTCTACGGGGTCTGACGCTCAGTGGAACGAAAACTCACGTTAAGGCATTTTGGTCATGAGATT
ATCAAAAAGGATCTTCACCTAGATCCTTTTAAATTAAAAATGAAGTTTTAAATCAATCTAAAGTATATAT
GAGTAAACTTGGTCTGACAGTTACCAATGCTTAATCAGTGAGGCACCTATCTCAGCGATCTGTCTATTTC
GTTCATCCATAGTTGCCTGACTCCCCGTCGTGTAGATAACTACGATACGGGAGGGCTTACCATCTGGCCC
CAGTGCTGCAATGATACCGCGAGACCCACGCTCACCGGCTCCAGATTTATCAGCAATAAACCAGCCAGCC
GGAAGGGCCGAGCGCAGAAGTGGTCCTGCAACTTTATCCGCCTCCATCCAGTCTATTAATTGTTGCCGGG
AAGCTAGAGTAAGTAGTTCGCCAGTTAATAGTTTGCGCAACGTTGTTGCCATTGCTACAGGCATCGTGGT
GTCACGCTCGTCGTTTGGTATGGCTTCATTCAGCTCCGGTTCCCAACGATCAAGGCGAGTTACATGATCC
CCCATGTTGTGCAAAAAAGCGGTTAGCTCCTTCGGTCCTCCGATCGTTGTCAGAAGTAAGTTGGCCGCAG
TGTTATCACTCATGGTTATGGCAGCACTGCATAATTCTCTTACTGTCATGCCATCCGTAAGATGCTTTTC
TGTGACTGGTGAGTACTCAACCAAGTCATTCTGAGAATAGTGTATGCGGCGACCGAGTTGCTCTTGCCCG
GCGTCAATACGGGATAATACCGCGCCACATAGCAGAACTTTAAAAGTGCTCATCATTGGAAAACGTTCTT
CGGGGCGAAAACTCTCAAGGATCTTACCGCTGTTGAGATCCAGTTCGATGTAACCCACTCGTGCACCCAA
CTGATCTTCAGCATCTTTTACTTTCACCAGCGTTTCTGGGTGAGCAAAAACAGGAAGGCAAAATGCCGCA
AAAAAGGGAATAAGGGCGACACGGAAATGTTGAATACTCATACTCTTCCTTTTTCAATATTATTGAAGCA
TTTATCAGGGTTATTGTCTCATGAGCGGATACATATTTGAATGTATTTAGAAAAATAAACAAATAGGGGT
TCCGCGCACATTTCCCCGAAAAGTGCCACCTAAATTGTAAGCGTTAATATTTTGTTAAAATTCGCGTTAA
ATTTTTGTTAAATCAGCTCATTTTTTAACCAATAGGCCGAAATCGGCAAAATCCCTTATAAATCAAAAGA
ATAGACCGAGATAGGGT
[37 nt withheld, positions 4778-4814]
AAAGAACGTGGACTCCAACGTCAAAGG
[32 nt withheld, positions 4842-4873]
GCTGGCTAAGAACTCATCAGCCTCCCCGGTCCATCTACCCACGTACCAATGCACCAATTGGCCACAATGA
CGGCTACTACATGGTGCCATTCCTTCCTCTTTATAGGAATGGAGACTACCTCCTGTCCAACAATGCTCTT
GGATACGAGTACGCCTACCTGTTGGACCCAGGTCATTGCACAACACCAGAAATGCCCTCTGATCTGCAAA
AGACGTGAATATCTGTTCAGACACCCATATCCACTCTGTTCCACACAGGTCAGAGGTTTGTCCAGGAGTT
CTTGACAGAGGTGTAAAAAGTACTCAAAAATTTTACTCAAGTGAAAGTACAAGTACTTAGGGAAAATTTT
ACTCAATTAAAAGTAAAAGTATCTGGCTAGAATCTTACTTGAGTAAAAGTAAAAAAGTACTCCATTAAAA
TTGTACTTGAGTATTAAGGAAGTAAAAGTAAAAGCAAGAAAGAAAACTAGAGATTCTTGTTTAAGCTTTT
AATCTCAAAAAACATTAAATGAAATGCATACAAGGTTTTATCCTGCTTTAGAACTGTTTGTATTTAATTA
TCAAACTATAAGACAGACAATCTAATGCCAGTACACGCTACTCAAAGTTGTAAAACCTCAGATTTAACTT
CAGTAGAAGCTGATTCTCAAAATTGTTAGTGTCAAGCCTAGCTCTTTTGGGGCTGAAAAGCAATCCTGCA
GTGCTGAAAAGCCTCTCACAGGCAGCCGATGCGGGAAGAGGTGTATTAGTCTTGATAGAGAGGCTGCAAA
TAGCAGGAAACGTGAGCAGAGACTCCCTGGTGTCTGAAACACAGGCCCATTTACGCCTTAAGATACATTG
ATGAGTTTGGACAAACCACAACTAGAATGCAGTGAAAAAAATGCTTTATTTGTGAAATTTGTGATGCTAT
TGCTTTATTTGTAACCATTATAAGCTGCAATAAACAAGTTAACAACAACAATTGCATTCATTTTATGTTT
CAGGTTCAGGGGGAGGTGTGGGAGGTTTTTTAAAGCAAGTAAAACCTCTACAAATGTGGTATGGCTGATT
ATGATCTAGAGTCGCGGCCGCTTTACTTGTACAGCTCGTCCATGCCGCCGGTGGAGTGGTGGCCCTCGGC
GCGCTCGTACTGTTCCACGATGGTGTAGTCCTCGTTGTGGGAGGTGATGTCCAGCTTGATGTTGACGTTG
TAGGCGCCGGGCAGCTGCACGGGCTTCTTGGCCTTGTAGGTGGTCTTGACCTCGGCGTCGTAGTGGCCGC
CGTCCTTCAGCTTCAGCCTCTGCTTGATCTCGCCCTTCAGGGCGCCGTCCTCGGGGTACATCCGCTCGGA
GGAGGCCTCCCAGCCCATGGTCTTCTTCTGCATTACGGGGCCGTCGGAGGGGAAGTTGGTGCCGCGCAGC
TTCACCTTGTAGATGAACTCGCCGTCCTGCAGGGAGGAGTCCTGGGTCACGGTCACCACGCCGCCGTCCT
CGAAGTTCATCACGCGCTCCCACTTGAAGCCCTCGGGGAAGGACAGCTTCAAGTAGTCGGGGATGTCGGC
GGGGTGCTTCACGTAGGCCTTGGAGCCGTACATGAACTGAGGGGACAGGATGTCCCAGGCGAAGGGCAGG
GGGCCGCCCTTGGTCACCTTCAGCTTGGCGGTCTGGGTGCCCTCGTAGGGGCGGCCCTCGCCCTCGCCCT
CGATCTCGAACTCGTGGCCGTTCACGGAGCCCTCCATGTGCACCTTGAAGCGCATGAACTCCTTGATGAT
GGCCATGTTGTCATCCTCGCCCTTGCTCACCATGGTGGCGACCGGTAATGTCAGACCTGGTAACTCCTTA
CTGTAACTTATTGCACCTGATGAACAAAAGATGTGAACTGAACGCAAGTAGGAGGCTAATAGAGGCTAGT
ACAGTACAAAGATCCCCAAATGATGTGTGCCGGCCTTAGTGGAGGCAGACCCCTGGTTATATACCTGTGC
TGCAGAAAGAGGGGCTTACAAATGGATCTCTCTGGAATGGCATTATCTCATGGTGGGAACAGTGTTGTCA
GCAGAATCAGCGGGGTGGACTCTGACCTGAGAATGACAGTCTAGCACTGAATGGCTCAGACAATACTCTT
GTGGCCAACTATCACCGGAAAATAAGTGCCTGCCAAAACAAACCAGACCAGATGAAGCTACATGGCTGTA
GAACGTCAGTATTTAATGTGTTGTGGCCACTTGGTTCACCAGATTTAAGAGCTAATTTTTTTAAATATCA
CAGATAATCAATCGCTTTTTTTTTTCTTGACTGAAAAGCTTAGACTGGAAAATTCTTTGAAAAAGTTTGC
ACTACAGAAAATAAATACATAACATCCTGCACTGAATGCACACTATTAATAGAAAAGAGAGCATTATTGT
AGGAAATGTATTGTATATGTACATTCTGTGCATTTCACAATTTTCTCGAGCAGGAAACAGCTATGACCAT
GATTACGCCAAGCTATCAACTTTGTATAGAAAAGTTGGTAATACGACTCACTATAGGGCGAATTGGGTAC
CGGGCCCCCCCTCGAGGTCGACGGTATCGATAAGCTTGATATCGAATTCCTGCAGCCCGGGGGATCCACT
AGTTCTAGAGCGGCCGCCACCGCGGTGGAGCTCCAGCTTTTGTTCCCTTTAGTGAGGGTTA
Features (pLannotate 1.2.2; 26 found; start..end, strand, type, name):
      4..24      +  protein_bind   attB1: mutant version of attB; core recombination site for the Gateway® BP reaction BP Clonase™
    689..1405    +  CDS            EGFP: EGFP is a basic (constitutively fluorescent) green fluorescent protein published in 1996, derived from Aequorea victoria. It is reported to be a rapidly-maturing weak dimer with moderate acid sensitivity.
   1406..1471    +  misc_feature   MCS: multiple cloning site
   1495..1515    -  protein_bind   attB2: mutant version of attB; core recombination site for the Gateway® BP reaction BP Clonase™
   1542..1562    -  protein_bind   attB3: mutant version of attB; core recombination site for the Gateway® BP reaction BP Clonase™
   1566..1586    +  CDS            lacZα (fragment): LacZα fragment of β-galactosidase; lacZ fragment
   1602..1736    -  polyA_signal   SV40 poly(A) signal: SV40 polyadenylation signal
   1759..1842    -  CDS            large T antigen (fragment): large T antigen from SV40 (simian virus 40)
   2408..2448    -  misc_feature   MCS (fragment): pBluescript multiple cloning site
   2461..2479    -  promoter       T3 promoter: promoter for bacteriophage T3 RNA polymerase
   2524..2540    -  protein_bind   lac operator: The lac repressor binds to the lac operator to inhibit transcription in E. coli. This inhibition can be relieved by adding lactose or isopropyl-β-D-thiogalactopyranoside (IPTG). lac repressor encoded by lacI
   2548..2578    -  promoter       lac promoter: promoter for the E. coli lac operon
   2593..2614    -  protein_bind   CAP binding site: CAP binding activates transcription in the presence of cAMP. E. coli catabolite activator protein
   2627..2719    -  CDS            lacI (fragment): lac repressor; lacI; The lac repressor binds to the lac operator to inhibit transcription in E. coli. This inhibition can be relieved by adding lactose or isopropyl-β-D-thiogalactopyranoside (IPTG).
   2902..3490    -  rep_origin     ori: high-copy-number ColE1/pMB1/pBR322/pUC origin of replication
   3661..4521    -  CDS            AmpR: β-lactamase; bla; confers resistance to ampicillin, carbenicillin, and related antibiotics
   4522..4626    -  promoter       AmpR promoter: bla
   4652..4873    -  rep_origin     M13 ori (fragment) (sequence partly withheld): M13 bacteriophage origin of replication; arrow indicates direction of (+) strand synthesis
   4873..5160    +  CDS            tyr (fragment) (sequence partly withheld): TYRO_ORYLA - Also known as tyro. Experimental evidence at transcript level: Swiss-Prot protein existence level 2. This is a copper-containing oxidase that functions in the formation of pigments such as melanins and other polyphenolic compounds. From Oryzias latipes (Japanese rice fish) (Japanese killifish).
   5702..5823    -  polyA_signal   SV40 poly(A) signal: SV40 polyadenylation signal
   5846..5929    -  CDS            large T antigen (fragment): large T antigen from SV40 (simian virus 40)
   5949..6656    -  CDS            mCherry: mCherry is a basic (constitutively fluorescent) red fluorescent protein published in 2004, derived from Discosoma sp.. It is reported to be a very rapidly-maturing monomer with low acid sensitivity.
   7340..7360    +  protein_bind   attB4: mutant version of attB; core recombination site for the Gateway® BP reaction BP Clonase™
   7362..7380    +  promoter       T7 promoter: promoter for bacteriophage T7 RNA polymerase
   7389..7496    -  misc_feature   MCS: pBluescript multiple cloning site
   7509..3       -  promoter       T3 promoter (across the origin): promoter for bacteriophage T3 RNA polymerase
