[The description below was written by a language model from this plasmid's Addgene catalogue record and pLannotate feature annotations shown in this document.]
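Description:
pT2-cryR;dll4P1Egfp is a zebrafish transgenesis reporter plasmid assembled by multisite Gateway cloning into the pDESTtol2pACrymCherry destination backbone. Although catalogued as a bacterial expression vector, bacteria serve only for propagation. The plasmid carries a high-copy ColE1/pUC-type origin and an AmpR (β-lactamase) cassette for ampicillin selection, together with pBluescript-derived remnants such as a partial M13 origin, lac promoter/operator sequences and T3/T7 phage promoters. The backbone name implies Tol2 transposon arms for transposase-mediated genomic integration. These arms are not annotated as such in the feature table, though a fragment matching medaka tyrosinase, the locus from which Tol2 was originally isolated, probably reflects that flanking sequence.

The payload lies between the attB4 and attB3 recombination scars. Between attB1 and attB2 there is an unannotated stretch of roughly 660 bp upstream of the EGFP coding sequence, which presumably holds the zebrafish dll4 promoter element (P1) described in the record. EGFP is followed by a short multiple cloning site and, beyond attB2/attB3, an SV40 polyadenylation signal that is annotated on the opposite strand. A second, independent cassette encodes mCherry with its own SV40 poly(A) signal. The "cry" in the backbone and plasmid names suggests a crystallin promoter giving red lens fluorescence as a transgenesis marker, but that promoter is not annotated in the table.

The stated purpose is to drive eGFP from a dll4-specific promoter. Given the associated work on endothelial enhancers in zebrafish, the construct likely serves as a dll4 promoter reporter, or as a basal reporter for testing candidate regulatory elements in the 5′ Gateway position, with mCherry identifying carriers.
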