Addgene plasmid #90160: pT2-cryR;dll4P1Egfp
Purpose: contains dll4 specific gene promoter driving expression of eGFP
Depositing lab: Nathan Lawson. Depositing organization: University of Massachusetts, Worcester. Publication: Robust Identification of Developmentally Active Endothelial Enhancers in Zebrafish Using FANS-Assisted ATAC-Seq. Quillien A, Abdalla M, Yu J, Ou J, Zhu LJ, Lawson ND. Cell Rep. 2017 Jul 18;20(3):709-720. doi: 10.1016/j.celrep.2017.06.070. PubMed 28723572.
Backbone
  Vector backbone: pDESTtol2pACrymCherry
  Backbone manufacturer: Addgene
  Vector type: Bacterial Expression
Growth in bacteria
  Bacterial resistance: Ampicillin, 100 μg/mL
  Growth temperature: 37°C
  Growth strain: DH5alpha
  Copy number: High Copy
Gene/Insert
  Gene/Insert name: dll4P1Egfp
  Species: D. rerio (zebrafish)
  Entrez Gene: dll4 (a.k.a. si:ch211-244p18.5, zgc:136596)
  Tag / fusion protein: EGFP (C terminal on insert)
  Cloning method: Gateway Cloning
Terms and licenses: Academic/Nonprofit Terms; Industry Terms: Not Available to Industry
How to cite: pT2-cryR;dll4P1Egfp was a gift from Nathan Lawson (Addgene plasmid # 90160 ; http://n2t.net/addgene:90160 ; RRID:Addgene_90160)
